Addgene plasmid #178719: pAAV-VTKS5-dTom
Purpose: AAV vector for Cre- and Flp-dependent transgene expression (CRE-ON / FLP-OFF) of dTom in neurons under the control of the hSyn1 promoter (Kugler et al 2003)
Depositing lab: Jordane Dimidschstein. Depositing organization: Broad Institute. Publication: A versatile viral toolkit for functional discovery in the nervous system. Pouchelon G, Vergara J, McMahon J, Gorissen BL, Lin JD, Vormstein-Schneider D, Niehaus JL, Burbridge TJ, Wester JC, Sherer M, Fernandez-Otero M, Allaway KC, Pelkey K, Chittajallu R, McBain CJ, Fan M, Nasse JS, Wildenberg GA, Fishell G, Dimidschstein J. Cell Rep Methods. 2022 May 26;2(6):100225. doi: 10.1016/j.crmeth.2022.100225. eCollection 2022 Jun 20. PubMed 35784651.
Backbone
  Vector backbone: pAAV-VTKS5
  Vector type: AAV
Growth in bacteria
  Bacterial resistance: Ampicillin, 100 μg/mL
  Growth temperature: 37°C
  Growth strain: NEB Stable
  Copy number: High Copy
Gene/Insert
  Gene/Insert name: dTom
  Species: Synthetic
  Cloning method: Gibson Cloning
Terms and licenses: Academic/Nonprofit Terms; Industry Terms: Not Available to Industry
How to cite: pAAV-VTKS5-dTom was a gift from Jordane Dimidschstein (Addgene plasmid # 178719 ; http://n2t.net/addgene:178719 ; RRID:Addgene_178719)
