[The description below was written by a language model from this plasmid's Addgene catalogue record and pLannotate feature annotations shown in this document.]
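Description:
pAAV-VTKS5-dTom is an adeno-associated virus transfer plasmid of about 5.3 kb, built on the pAAV-VTKS5 backbone, for intersectional expression of the red-orange fluorescent protein dTomato in neurons. The expression cassette lies between AAV2 inverted terminal repeats, which allow the intervening DNA to be packaged into recombinant AAV particles. The annotation detects the right-hand ITR in full but only short fragments of the left-hand one, so the 5′ repeat is not fully resolved in this sequence record. In bacteria the plasmid is maintained through a high-copy ColE1/pUC-type origin and selected with ampicillin via the β-lactamase gene. An f1 phage origin and small pBR322-derived remnants (bom, rop fragments) are also present in the backbone.

Transcription is driven by the human synapsin I promoter, which restricts expression to neurons, and the transcript is completed by a WPRE to boost expression and a bovine growth hormone polyadenylation signal. The synthetic dTomato coding sequence sits in the antisense orientation relative to the promoter, flanked by oppositely oriented lox2272 and loxP pairs in a double-floxed inverted (DIO/FLEx) arrangement, with short β-globin intron fragments separating the lox sites. Cre recombinase inverts the cassette and then locks it in the sense orientation, switching expression on. Two minimal FRT sites in the same orientation bracket the entire lox-flanked unit, so Flp recombinase excises the reporter and abolishes expression. The result is the CRE-ON / FLP-OFF logic stated in the record: labelling of neurons that express Cre but not Flp. It is one member of a viral toolkit for functional studies of the nervous system.
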