Features (pLannotate 1.2.2; 24 found; start..end, strand, type, name):
     12..39      +  repeat_region  AAV2 ITR (fragment): inverted terminal repeat of adeno-associated virus serotype 2 inverted
     68..95      +  repeat_region  AAV2 ITR (fragment): inverted terminal repeat of adeno-associated virus serotype 2 inverted
    158..605     +  promoter       hSyn promoter: human synapsin I promoter; confers neuron-specific expression (Kügler et al., 2003)
    629..662     +  protein_bind   FRT (minimal): supports FLP-mediated excision but not integration (Turan and Bode, 2011) FLP recombinase from the Saccharomyces cerevisiae 2μ plasmid
    669..702     +  protein_bind   lox2272: Cre-mediated recombination occurs in the 8-bp core sequence (GGATACTT). lox2272 sites are compatible with each other, but incompatible with loxP or loxN sites (Lee and Saito, 1988). Cre recombinase
    703..752     -  intron         β-globin intron (fragment): internally truncated intron from human β-globin
    753..786     +  protein_bind   loxP: Cre-mediated recombination occurs in the 8-bp core sequence (GCATACAT). Cre recombinase
    801..839     +  misc_feature   MCS (fragment): pUC18/19 multiple cloning site
    843..1541    -  CDS            dTomato: dTomato is a basic (constitutively fluorescent) orange fluorescent protein published in 2004, derived from Discosoma sp.. It is reported to be a somewhat slowly-maturing dimer with low acid sensitivity.
   1554..1577    +  misc_feature   MCS (fragment): pUC18/19 multiple cloning site
   1597..1630    -  protein_bind   lox2272: Cre-mediated recombination occurs in the 8-bp core sequence (GGATACTT). lox2272 sites are compatible with each other, but incompatible with loxP or loxN sites (Lee and Saito, 1988). Cre recombinase
   1631..1680    -  intron         β-globin intron (fragment): internally truncated intron from human β-globin
   1681..1714    -  protein_bind   loxP: Cre-mediated recombination occurs in the 8-bp core sequence (GCATACAT). Cre recombinase
   1715..1748    +  protein_bind   FRT (minimal): supports FLP-mediated excision but not integration (Turan and Bode, 2011) FLP recombinase from the Saccharomyces cerevisiae 2μ plasmid
   1757..2345    +  misc_feature   WPRE: woodchuck hepatitis virus posttranscriptional regulatory element
   2353..2577    +  polyA_signal   bGH poly(A) signal: bovine growth hormone polyadenylation signal
   2579..2719    +  repeat_region  AAV2 ITR: inverted terminal repeat of adeno-associated virus serotype 2 inverted
   2724..2775    -  misc_feature   bom (fragment): basis of mobility region from pBR322
   2794..3249    +  rep_origin     f1 ori (sequence partly withheld): f1 bacteriophage origin of replication; arrow indicates direction of (+) strand synthesis
   3250..3299    -  misc_feature   bom (fragment): basis of mobility region from pBR322
   3401..3436    -  CDS            rop (fragment): Rop protein, which maintains plasmids at low copy number; rop
   3531..3635    +  promoter       AmpR promoter: bla
   3636..4496    +  CDS            AmpR: β-lactamase; bla; confers resistance to ampicillin, carbenicillin, and related antibiotics
   4667..5255    +  rep_origin     ori: high-copy-number ColE1/pMB1/pBR322/pUC origin of replication
>Addgene plasmid #178719 | pAAV-VTKS5-dTom | addgene full sequence | sequence record 355039 | Addgene NGS Result
CCTGCAGGCAGCTGCGCGCTCGCTCGCTCACTGAGGCCGCCCGGGCGTCGGGCGACCTTTGGTCGCCCGG
CCTCAGTGAGCGAGCGAGCGCGCAGAGAGGGAGTGGCCAACTCCATCACTAGGGGTTCCTGCTAGACTGC
AGAGGGCCCTGCGTATGAGTGCAAGTGGGTTTTAGGACCAGGATGAGGCGGGGTGGGGGTGCCTACCTGA
CGACCGACCCCGACCCACTGGACAAGCACCCAACCCCCATTCCCCAAATTGCGCATCCCCTATCAGAGAG
GGGGAGGGGAAACAGGATGCGGCGAGGCGCGTGCGCACTGCCAGCTTCAGCACCGCGGACAGTGCCTTCG
CCCCCGCCTGGCGGCGCGCGCCACCGCCGCCTCAGCACTGAAGGCGCGCTGACGTCACTCGCCGGTCCCC
CGCAAACTCCCCTTCCCGGCCACCTTGGTCGCGTCCGCGCCGCCGCCGGCCCAGCCGGACCGCACCACGC
GAGGCGCGAGATAGGGGGGCACGGGCGCGACCATCTGCGCTGCGGCGCCGGCGACTCAGCGCTGCCTCAG
TCTGCGGTGGGCAGCGGAGGAGTCGTGTCGTGCCTGAGAGCGCAGTCAGATATCGTTTAAACTCCGGAGA
AGTTCCTATTCTCTAGAAAGTATAGGAACTTCTCCGGAATAACTTCGTATAGGATACTTTATACGAAGTT
ATGCAGAATGGTAGCTGGATTGTAGCTGCTATTAGCAATATGAAACCTCTTAATAACTTCGTATAGCATA
CATTATACGAAGTTATAACGCGCCACTAGTGAATTCGAGCTCGGTACCCGGGGATCCTCTAGAGTCGACT
TACTTGTACAGCTCGTCCATGCCGTACAGGAACAGGTGGTGGCGGCCCTCGGAGCGCTCGTACTGTTCCA
CGATGGTGTAGTCCTCGTTGTGGGAGGTGATGTCCAGCTTGGTGTCCACGTAGTAGTAGCCGGGCAGTTG
CACGGGCTTCTTGGCCATGTAGATGGTCTTGAACTCCACCAGGTAGTGGCCGCCGTCCTTCAGCTTCAGG
GCCTGGTGGATCTCGCCCTTCAGCACGCCGTCGCGGGGGTACAGGCGCTCGGTGGAGGCCTCCCAGCCCA
TGGTCTTCTTCTGCATTACGGGGCCGTCGGGGGGGAAGTTGGTGCCGCGCATCTTCACCTTGTAGATCAG
CGTGCCGTCCTGCAGGGAGGAGTCCTGGGTCACGGTCACCAGACCGCCGTCCTCGAAGTTCATCACGCGC
TCCCACTTGAAGCCCTCGGGGAAGGACAGCTTCTTGTAATCGGGGATGTCGGCGGGGTGCTTCACGTACG
CCTTGGAGCCGTACATGAACTGGGGGGACAGGATGTCCCAGGCGAAGGGCAGGGGGCCGCCCTTGGTCAC
CTTCAGCTTGGCGGTCTGGGTGCCCTCGTAGGGGCGGCCCTCGCCCTCGCCCTCGATCTCGAACTCGTGG
CCGTTCATGGAGCCCTCCATGCGCACCTTGAAGCGCATGAACTCTTTGATGACCTCCTCGCCCTTGCTCA
CGGCCATGGTGGCGTCGACCTGCAGGCATGCAAGCTTTACTAGTGGTGGCGCTAGCATAACTTCGTATAA
AGTATCCTATACGAAGTTATTTGCCTTAACCCAGAAATTATCACTGTTATTCTTTAGAATGGTGCAAAGA
ATAACTTCGTATAATGTATGCTATACGAAGTTATGAAGTTCCTATTCTCTAGAAAGTATAGGAACTTCGG
CGCGCCAATCAACCTCTGGATTACAAAATTTGTGAAAGATTGACTGGTATTCTTAACTATGTTGCTCCTT
TTACGCTATGTGGATACGCTGCTTTAATGCCTTTGTATCATGCTATTGCTTCCCGTATGGCTTTCATTTT
CTCCTCCTTGTATAAATCCTGGTTGCTGTCTCTTTATGAGGAGTTGTGGCCCGTTGTCAGGCAACGTGGC
GTGGTGTGCACTGTGTTTGCTGACGCAACCCCCACTGGTTGGGGCATTGCCACCACCTGTCAGCTCCTTT
CCGGGACTTTCGCTTTCCCCCTCCCTATTGCCACGGCGGAACTCATCGCCGCCTGCCTTGCCCGCTGCTG
GACAGGGGCTCGGCTGTTGGGCACTGACAATTCCGTGGTGTTGTCGGGGAAGCTGACGTCCTTTCCATGG
CTGCTCGCCTGTGTTGCCACCTGGATTCTGCGCGGGACGTCCTTCTGCTACGTCCCTTCGGCCCTCAATC
CAGCGGACCTTCCTTCCCGCGGCCTGCTGCCGGCTCTGCGGCCTCTTCCGCGTCTTCGCCTTCGCCCTCA
GACGAGTCGGATCTCCCTTTGGGCCGCCTCCCCGCCTGGATCCTGTGCCTTCTAGTTGCCAGCCATCTGT
TGTTTGCCCCTCCCCCGTGCCTTCCTTGACCCTGGAAGGTGCCACTCCCACTGTCCTTTCCTAATAAAAT
GAGGAAATTGCATCGCATTGTCTGAGTAGGTGTCATTCTATTCTGGGGGGTGGGGTGGGGCAGGACAGCA
AGGGGGAGGATTGGGAAGACAATAGCAGGCATGCTGGGGATGCGGTGGGCTCTATGGCAGGAACCCCTAG
TGATGGAGTTGGCCACTCCCTCTCTGCGCGCTCGCTCGCTCACTGAGGCCGGGCGACCAAAGGTCGCCCG
ACGCCCGGGCTTTGCCCGGGCGGCCTCAGTGAGCGAGCGAGCGCGCAGCTGCCTGCAGGGGCGCCTGATG
CGGTATTTTCTCCTTACGCATCTGTGCGGTATTTCACACCGCATA
[95 nt withheld, positions 2776-2870]
T
[46 nt withheld, positions 2872-2917]
C
[141 nt withheld, positions 2919-3059]
CCTTTGACGTTGGAGTCCACGTTCTTT
[37 nt withheld, positions 3087-3123]
ACTCTATCTCGGGCTATTCTTTTGATTTATAAGGGATTTTGCCGATTTCGGTCTATTGGTTAAAAAATGA
GCTGATTTAACAAAAATTTAACGCGAATTTTAACAAAATATTAACGTTTACAATTTTATGGTGCACTCTC
AGTACAATCTGCTCTGATGCCGCATAGTTAAGCCAGCCCCGACACCCGCCAACACCCGCTGACGCGCCCT
GACGGGCTTGTCTGCTCCCGGCATCCGCTTACAGACAAGCTGTGACCGTCTCCGGGAGCTGCATGTGTCA
GAGGTTTTCACCGTCATCACCGAAACGCGCGAGACGAAAGGGCCTCGTGATACGCCTATTTTTATAGGTT
AATGTCATGATAATAATGGTTTCTTAGACGTCAGGTGGCACTTTTCGGGGAAATGTGCGCGGAACCCCTA
TTTGTTTATTTTTCTAAATACATTCAAATATGTATCCGCTCATGAGACAATAACCCTGATAAATGCTTCA
ATAATATTGAAAAAGGAAGAGTATGAGTATTCAACATTTCCGTGTCGCCCTTATTCCCTTTTTTGCGGCA
TTTTGCCTTCCTGTTTTTGCTCACCCAGAAACGCTGGTGAAAGTAAAAGATGCTGAAGATCAGTTGGGTG
CACGAGTGGGTTACATCGAACTGGATCTCAACAGCGGTAAGATCCTTGAGAGTTTTCGCCCCGAAGAACG
TTTTCCAATGATGAGCACTTTTAAAGTTCTGCTATGTGGCGCGGTATTATCCCGTATTGACGCCGGGCAA
GAGCAACTCGGTCGCCGCATACACTATTCTCAGAATGACTTGGTTGAGTACTCACCAGTCACAGAAAAGC
ATCTTACGGATGGCATGACAGTAAGAGAATTATGCAGTGCTGCCATAACCATGAGTGATAACACTGCGGC
CAACTTACTTCTGACAACGATCGGAGGACCGAAGGAGCTAACCGCTTTTTTGCACAACATGGGGGATCAT
GTAACTCGCCTTGATCGTTGGGAACCGGAGCTGAATGAAGCCATACCAAACGACGAGCGTGACACCACGA
TGCCTGTAGCAATGGCAACAACGTTGCGCAAACTATTAACTGGCGAACTACTTACTCTAGCTTCCCGGCA
ACAATTAATAGACTGGATGGAGGCGGATAAAGTTGCAGGACCACTTCTGCGCTCGGCCCTTCCGGCTGGC
TGGTTTATTGCTGATAAATCTGGAGCCGGTGAGCGTGGGTCTCGCGGTATCATTGCAGCACTGGGGCCAG
ATGGTAAGCCCTCCCGTATCGTAGTTATCTACACGACGGGGAGTCAGGCAACTATGGATGAACGAAATAG
ACAGATCGCTGAGATAGGTGCCTCACTGATTAAGCATTGGTAACTGTCAGACCAAGTTTACTCATATATA
CTTTAGATTGATTTAAAACTTCATTTTTAATTTAAAAGGATCTAGGTGAAGATCCTTTTTGATAATCTCA
TGACCAAAATCCCTTAACGTGAGTTTTCGTTCCACTGAGCGTCAGACCCCGTAGAAAAGATCAAAGGATC
TTCTTGAGATCCTTTTTTTCTGCGCGTAATCTGCTGCTTGCAAACAAAAAAACCACCGCTACCAGCGGTG
GTTTGTTTGCCGGATCAAGAGCTACCAACTCTTTTTCCGAAGGTAACTGGCTTCAGCAGAGCGCAGATAC
CAAATACTGTTCTTCTAGTGTAGCCGTAGTTAGGCCACCACTTCAAGAACTCTGTAGCACCGCCTACATA
CCTCGCTCTGCTAATCCTGTTACCAGTGGCTGCTGCCAGTGGCGATAAGTCGTGTCTTACCGGGTTGGAC
TCAAGACGATAGTTACCGGATAAGGCGCAGCGGTCGGGCTGAACGGGGGGTTCGTGCACACAGCCCAGCT
TGGAGCGAACGACCTACACCGAACTGAGATACCTACAGCGTGAGCTATGAGAAAGCGCCACGCTTCCCGA
AGGGAGAAAGGCGGACAGGTATCCGGTAAGCGGCAGGGTCGGAACAGGAGAGCGCACGAGGGAGCTTCCA
GGGGGAAACGCCTGGTATCTTTATAGTCCTGTCGGGTTTCGCCACCTCTGACTTGAGCGTCGATTTTTGT
GATGCTCGTCAGGGGGGCGGAGCCTATGGAAAAACGCCAGCAACGCGGCCTTTTTACGGTTCCTGGCCTT
TTGCTGGCCTTTTGCTCACATGT
